Addgene plasmid #105778: pKK-mClover3-TEV
Purpose: (Empty Backbone) Expression of your protein of interest in fusion with green fluorescent protein at the N-terminus (cleavable by TEV). mClover3 is a brighter derivative of mEGFP (PMID: 26879144).
Depositing lab: Andrzej Dziembowski. Depositing organization: Polish Academy of Sciences, Institute of Biochemistry and Biophysics. Publication: Versatile approach for functional analysis of human proteins and efficient stable cell line generation using FLP-mediated recombination system. Szczesny RJ, Kowalska K, Klosowska-Kosicka K, Chlebowski A, Owczarek EP, Warkocki Z, Kulinski TM, Adamska D, Affek K, Jedroszkowiak A, Kotrys AV, Tomecki R, Krawczyk PS, Borowski LS, Dziembowski A. PLoS One. 2018 Mar 28;13(3):e0194887. doi: 10.1371/journal.pone.0194887. eCollection 2018. PubMed 29590189.
Backbone
  Vector backbone: pcDNA5/FRT/TO
  Backbone manufacturer: Invitrogen
  Vector type: Mammalian Expression ; Flp-In competent
  Selectable markers: Hygromycin
  Tag / fusion protein: mClover3-TEV (N terminal on backbone)
Growth in bacteria
  Bacterial resistance: Ampicillin, 100 μg/mL
  Growth temperature: 37°C
  Growth strain: DH5alpha
  Copy number: High Copy
Gene/Insert
  Gene/Insert name: None
  Tag / fusion protein: mClover3-TEV (N terminal on backbone)
Terms and licenses: Academic/Nonprofit Terms; Industry Terms: Not Available to Industry
Depositor comments: This vector is a member of the pKK vector family. Its cloning site was optimized for the SLIC approach, however, a traditional restriction and ligation based approach is also possible (see Szczesny RJ et al. for detailed protocols; bioRxiv, doi: https://doi.org/10.1101/160101) This vector is a derivate of the pcDNA5/FRT/TO plasmid (Invitrogen) and is suitable for stable cell line generation using the Flp-In system. Transcription of the gene of interest is driven by a tetracycline responsive CMV promoter. A given coding sequence can be cloned into all pKK vectors using just three universal PCR primers and a ligation-independent DNA cloning method. mClover3 is a brighter derivative of mEGFP. The mClover3-mRuby3 pair is superior to EGFP-mCherry in FRET analysis. At the time of publication (PMID: 26879144) mClover3 was the brightest jellyfish-derived GFP in mammalian cells. mClover3 coding sequence was cloned from Addgene ID: 74252.
How to cite: pKK-mClover3-TEV was a gift from Andrzej Dziembowski (Addgene plasmid # 105778 ; http://n2t.net/addgene:105778 ; RRID:Addgene_105778)
