[The description below was written by a language model from this plasmid's Addgene catalogue record and pLannotate feature annotations shown in this document.]
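Description:
pKK-mClover3-TEV is an empty mammalian expression backbone of about 5.9 kb, derived from the commercial pcDNA5/FRT/TO plasmid and belonging to the pKK vector family. It carries no insert; instead it supplies an N-terminal mClover3 tag followed by a TEV protease recognition site, so that a coding sequence cloned downstream is expressed as a green fluorescent fusion from which the tag can be cleaved. The cloning site was optimised for ligation-independent SLIC cloning with a shared set of universal primers across the family, although conventional restriction and ligation cloning is also possible. In E. coli the plasmid replicates at high copy from a ColE1/pUC-type origin and is selected with ampicillin through the bla gene. Remnants of f1 ori and lac-region sequences are also annotated.

Expression is driven by the CMV enhancer and promoter followed by tet operator sequences (annotated as short PLtetO-1 and TRE fragments), giving tetracycline-regulated transcription, and is terminated by the bGH polyadenylation signal. Downstream lies an FRT site directly preceding a hygromycin resistance coding sequence with an SV40 polyadenylation signal. No full promoter is annotated for this marker, which is consistent with the Flp-In design, where FLP-mediated recombination into a genomic FRT site provides the elements needed for hygromycin resistance and so selects for correct single-site integrants.

The vector is intended for generating stable, inducible cell lines expressing tagged proteins for functional analysis. The depositor describes mClover3 as a brighter derivative of mEGFP and notes that its pairing with mRuby3 outperforms EGFP-mCherry in FRET analysis. The depositor and sequencing-derived records are the same length and show the same features, offset by only a few bases.
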