Features (pLannotate 1.2.2; 22 found; start..end, strand, type, name):
     28..80      -  misc_feature   bom (fragment): basis of mobility region from pBR322
    235..614     +  enhancer       CMV enhancer: human cytomegalovirus immediate early enhancer
    615..818     +  promoter       CMV promoter: human cytomegalovirus (CMV) immediate early promoter
    820..839     +  promoter       PLtetO-1 promoter (fragment): modified phage lambda PL promoter with tet operator sites (Lutz and Bujard, 1997)
    841..860     +  promoter       PLtetO-1 promoter (fragment): modified phage lambda PL promoter with tet operator sites (Lutz and Bujard, 1997)
    868..901     +  promoter       TRE3GV promoter (fragment): 3rd-generation Tet-responsive promoter that can be activated by binding of Tet-On® 3G, optimized for retroviral and lentiviral vectors
    990..1706    +  CDS            mClover3: mClover3 is a basic (constitutively fluorescent) green/yellow fluorescent protein published in 2016, derived from Aequorea victoria. It is reported to be a rapidly-maturing monomer with high acid sensitivity.
   1713..1729    +  CDS            TEV site (fragment): tobacco etch virus (TEV) protease recognition and cleavage site
   1861..2085    +  polyA_signal   bGH poly(A) signal: bovine growth hormone polyadenylation signal
   2089..2110    +  promoter       SV40 promoter (fragment): SV40 enhancer and early promoter
   2131..2364    +  rep_origin     f1 ori (fragment) (sequence partly withheld): f1 bacteriophage origin of replication; arrow indicates direction of (+) strand synthesis
   2369..2416    +  protein_bind   FRT: FLP-mediated recombination occurs in the 8-bp core sequence TCTAGAAA (Turan and Bode, 2011). FLP recombinase from the Saccharomyces cerevisiae 2μ plasmid
   2424..3446    +  CDS            HygR: aminoglycoside phosphotransferase from E. coli; aph(4)-Ia; confers resistance to hygromycin
   3456..3581    +  CDS            ble (fragment): BLE_KLEPN - Experimental evidence at protein level: Swiss-Prot protein existence level 1. Binding protein with a strong affinity to the bleomycin family of antibiotics. Binds to CL990; an antimitotic-antibiotic compound. From Klebsiella pneumoniae.
   3576..3697    +  polyA_signal   SV40 poly(A) signal: SV40 polyadenylation signal
   3770..3786    -  protein_bind   lac operator: The lac repressor binds to the lac operator to inhibit transcription in E. coli. This inhibition can be relieved by adding lactose or isopropyl-β-D-thiogalactopyranoside (IPTG). lac repressor encoded by lacI
   3794..3824    -  promoter       lac promoter: promoter for the E. coli lac operon
   3839..3860    -  protein_bind   CAP binding site: CAP binding activates transcription in the presence of cAMP. E. coli catabolite activator protein
   3873..3965    -  CDS            lacI (fragment): lac repressor; lacI; The lac repressor binds to the lac operator to inhibit transcription in E. coli. This inhibition can be relieved by adding lactose or isopropyl-β-D-thiogalactopyranoside (IPTG).
   4148..4736    -  rep_origin     ori: high-copy-number ColE1/pMB1/pBR322/pUC origin of replication
   4907..5767    -  CDS            AmpR: β-lactamase; bla; confers resistance to ampicillin, carbenicillin, and related antibiotics
   5768..5872    -  promoter       AmpR promoter: bla
>Addgene plasmid #105778 | pKK-mClover3-TEV | depositor full sequence | sequence record 200334 | pKK-mClover3-TEV sequence 5903 bps
GACGGATCGGGAGATCTCCCGATCCCCTATGGTGCACTCTCAGTACAATCTGCTCTGATGCCGCATAGTT
AAGCCAGTATCTGCTCCCTGCTTGTGTGTTGGAGGTCGCTGAGTAGTGCGCGAGCAAAATTTAAGCTACA
ACAAGGCAAGGCTTGACCGACAATTGCATGAAGAATCTGCTTAGGGTTAGGCGTTTTGCGCTGCTTCGCG
ATGTACGGGCCAGATATACGCGTTGACATTGATTATTGACTAGTTATTAATAGTAATCAATTACGGGGTC
ATTAGTTCATAGCCCATATATGGAGTTCCGCGTTACATAACTTACGGTAAATGGCCCGCCTGGCTGACCG
CCCAACGACCCCCGCCCATTGACGTCAATAATGACGTATGTTCCCATAGTAACGCCAATAGGGACTTTCC
ATTGACGTCAATGGGTGGAGTATTTACGGTAAACTGCCCACTTGGCAGTACATCAAGTGTATCATATGCC
AAGTACGCCCCCTATTGACGTCAATGACGGTAAATGGCCCGCCTGGCATTATGCCCAGTACATGACCTTA
TGGGACTTTCCTACTTGGCAGTACATCTACGTATTAGTCATCGCTATTACCATGGTGATGCGGTTTTGGC
AGTACATCAATGGGCGTGGATAGCGGTTTGACTCACGGGGATTTCCAAGTCTCCACCCCATTGACGTCAA
TGGGAGTTTGTTTTGGCACCAAAATCAACGGGACTTTCCAAAATGTCGTAACAACTCCGCCCCATTGACG
CAAATGGGCGGTAGGCGTGTACGGTGGGAGGTCTATATAAGCAGAGCTCTCCCTATCAGTGATAGAGATC
TCCCTATCAGTGATAGAGATCGTCGACGAGCTCGTTTAGTGAACCGTCAGATCGCCTGGAGACGCCATCC
ACGCTGTTTTGACCTCCATAGAAGACACCGGGACCGATCCAGCCTCCGGACTCTAGCGTTTAAACTTAAG
CTTGGTACCATGGTGAGCAAGGGCGAGGAGCTGTTCACCGGGGTGGTGCCCATCCTGGTCGAGCTGGACG
GCGACGTAAACGGCCACAAGTTCAGCGTCCGCGGCGAGGGCGAGGGCGATGCCACCAACGGCAAGCTGAC
CCTGAAGTTCATCTGCACCACCGGCAAGCTGCCCGTGCCCTGGCCCACCCTCGTGACCACCTTCGGCTAC
GGCGTGGCCTGCTTCAGCCGCTACCCCGACCACATGAAGCAGCACGACTTCTTCAAGTCCGCCATGCCCG
AAGGCTACGTCCAGGAGCGCACCATCTCTTTCAAGGACGACGGTACCTACAAGACCCGCGCCGAGGTGAA
GTTCGAGGGCGACACCCTGGTGAACCGCATCGAGCTGAAGGGCATCGACTTCAAGGAGGACGGCAACATC
CTGGGGCACAAGCTGGAGTACAACTTCAACAGCCACTACGTCTATATCACGGCCGACAAGCAGAAGAACT
GCATCAAGGCTAACTTCAAGATCCGCCACAACGTTGAGGACGGCAGCGTGCAGCTCGCCGACCACTACCA
GCAGAACACCCCCATCGGCGACGGCCCCGTGCTGCTGCCCGACAACCACTACCTGAGCCATCAGTCCAAG
CTGAGCAAAGACCCCAACGAGAAGCGCGATCACATGGTCCTGCTGGAGTTCGTGACCGCCGCCGGGATTA
CACATGGCATGGACGAGCTGTACAAGGGATCCGAAAACCTGTACTTCCAAGGAACCGGTGGTCACCTGTA
CAATCGATCCTGCAGGAGCTAGCGAGAATTTGTATTTTCAGGGTGATATCCAGCACAGTGGCGGCCGCTC
GAGTCTAGAGGGCCCGTTTAAACCCGCTGATCAGCCTCGACTGTGCCTTCTAGTTGCCAGCCATCTGTTG
TTTGCCCCTCCCCCGTGCCTTCCTTGACCCTGGAAGGTGCCACTCCCACTGTCCTTTCCTAATAAAATGA
GGAAATTGCATCGCATTGTCTGAGTAGGTGTCATTCTATTCTGGGGGGTGGGGTGGGGCAGGACAGCAAG
GGGGAGGATTGGGAAGACAATAGCAGGCATGCTGGGGATGCGGTGGGCTCTATGGCTTCTGAGGCGGAAA
GAACCAGCTGGGGCTCTAGGGGGTATCCCC
[124 nt withheld, positions 2131-2254]
C
[91 nt withheld, positions 2256-2346]
AGGGTGATGGTTCACGTACCTAGAAGTTCCTATTCCGAAGTTCCTATTCTCTAGAAAGTATAGGAACTTC
CTTGGCCAAAAAGCCTGAACTCACCGCGACGTCTGTCGAGAAGTTTCTGATCGAAAAGTTCGACAGCGTC
TCCGACCTGATGCAGCTCTCGGAGGGCGAAGAATCTCGTGCTTTCAGCTTCGATGTAGGAGGGCGTGGAT
ATGTCCTGCGGGTAAATAGCTGCGCCGATGGTTTCTACAAAGATCGTTATGTTTATCGGCACTTTGCATC
GGCCGCGCTCCCGATTCCGGAAGTGCTTGACATTGGGGAATTCAGCGAGAGCCTGACCTATTGCATCTCC
CGCCGTGCACAGGGTGTCACGTTGCAAGACCTGCCTGAAACCGAACTGCCCGCTGTTCTGCAGCCGGTCG
CGGAGGCCATGGATGCGATCGCTGCGGCCGATCTTAGCCAGACGAGCGGGTTCGGCCCATTCGGACCGCA
AGGAATCGGTCAATACACTACATGGCGTGATTTCATATGCGCGATTGCTGATCCCCATGTGTATCACTGG
CAAACTGTGATGGACGACACCGTCAGTGCGTCCGTCGCGCAGGCTCTCGATGAGCTGATGCTTTGGGCCG
AGGACTGCCCCGAAGTCCGGCACCTCGTGCACGCGGATTTCGGCTCCAACAATGTCCTGACGGACAATGG
CCGCATAACAGCGGTCATTGACTGGAGCGAGGCGATGTTCGGGGATTCCCAATACGAGGTCGCCAACATC
TTCTTCTGGAGGCCGTGGTTGGCTTGTATGGAGCAGCAGACGCGCTACTTCGAGCGGAGGCATCCGGAGC
TTGCAGGATCGCCGCGGCTCCGGGCGTATATGCTCCGCATTGGTCTTGACCAACTCTATCAGAGCTTGGT
TGACGGCAATTTCGATGATGCAGCTTGGGCGCAGGGTCGATGCGACGCAATCGTCCGATCCGGAGCCGGG
ACTGTCGGGCGTACACAAATCGCCCGCAGAAGCGCGGCCGTCTGGACCGATGGCTGTGTAGAAGTACTCG
CCGATAGTGGAAACCGACGCCCCAGCACTCGTCCGAGGGCAAAGGAATAGCACGTACTACGAGATTTCGA
TTCCACCGCCGCCTTCTATGAAAGGTTGGGCTTCGGAATCGTTTTCCGGGACGCCGGCTGGATGATCCTC
CAGCGCGGGGATCTCATGCTGGAGTTCTTCGCCCACCCCAACTTGTTTATTGCAGCTTATAATGGTTACA
AATAAAGCAATAGCATCACAAATTTCACAAATAAAGCATTTTTTTCACTGCATTCTAGTTGTGGTTTGTC
CAAACTCATCAATGTATCTTATCATGTCTGTATACCGTCGACCTCTAGCTAGAGCTTGGCGTAATCATGG
TCATAGCTGTTTCCTGTGTGAAATTGTTATCCGCTCACAATTCCACACAACATACGAGCCGGAAGCATAA
AGTGTAAAGCCTGGGGTGCCTAATGAGTGAGCTAACTCACATTAATTGCGTTGCGCTCACTGCCCGCTTT
CCAGTCGGGAAACCTGTCGTGCCAGCTGCATTAATGAATCGGCCAACGCGCGGGGAGAGGCGGTTTGCGT
ATTGGGCGCTCTTCCGCTTCCTCGCTCACTGACTCGCTGCGCTCGGTCGTTCGGCTGCGGCGAGCGGTAT
CAGCTCACTCAAAGGCGGTAATACGGTTATCCACAGAATCAGGGGATAACGCAGGAAAGAACATGTGAGC
AAAAGGCCAGCAAAAGGCCAGGAACCGTAAAAAGGCCGCGTTGCTGGCGTTTTTCCATAGGCTCCGCCCC
CCTGACGAGCATCACAAAAATCGACGCTCAAGTCAGAGGTGGCGAAACCCGACAGGACTATAAAGATACC
AGGCGTTTCCCCCTGGAAGCTCCCTCGTGCGCTCTCCTGTTCCGACCCTGCCGCTTACCGGATACCTGTC
CGCCTTTCTCCCTTCGGGAAGCGTGGCGCTTTCTCATAGCTCACGCTGTAGGTATCTCAGTTCGGTGTAG
GTCGTTCGCTCCAAGCTGGGCTGTGTGCACGAACCCCCCGTTCAGCCCGACCGCTGCGCCTTATCCGGTA
ACTATCGTCTTGAGTCCAACCCGGTAAGACACGACTTATCGCCACTGGCAGCAGCCACTGGTAACAGGAT
TAGCAGAGCGAGGTATGTAGGCGGTGCTACAGAGTTCTTGAAGTGGTGGCCTAACTACGGCTACACTAGA
AGAACAGTATTTGGTATCTGCGCTCTGCTGAAGCCAGTTACCTTCGGAAAAAGAGTTGGTAGCTCTTGAT
CCGGCAAACAAACCACCGCTGGTAGCGGTGGTTTTTTTGTTTGCAAGCAGCAGATTACGCGCAGAAAAAA
AGGATCTCAAGAAGATCCTTTGATCTTTTCTACGGGGTCTGACGCTCAGTGGAACGAAAACTCACGTTAA
GGGATTTTGGTCATGAGATTATCAAAAAGGATCTTCACCTAGATCCTTTTAAATTAAAAATGAAGTTTTA
AATCAATCTAAAGTATATATGAGTAAACTTGGTCTGACAGTTACCAATGCTTAATCAGTGAGGCACCTAT
CTCAGCGATCTGTCTATTTCGTTCATCCATAGTTGCCTGACTCCCCGTCGTGTAGATAACTACGATACGG
GAGGGCTTACCATCTGGCCCCAGTGCTGCAATGATACCGCGAGACCCACGCTCACCGGCTCCAGATTTAT
CAGCAATAAACCAGCCAGCCGGAAGGGCCGAGCGCAGAAGTGGTCCTGCAACTTTATCCGCCTCCATCCA
GTCTATTAATTGTTGCCGGGAAGCTAGAGTAAGTAGTTCGCCAGTTAATAGTTTGCGCAACGTTGTTGCC
ATTGCTACAGGCATCGTGGTGTCACGCTCGTCGTTTGGTATGGCTTCATTCAGCTCCGGTTCCCAACGAT
CAAGGCGAGTTACATGATCCCCCATGTTGTGCAAAAAAGCGGTTAGCTCCTTCGGTCCTCCGATCGTTGT
CAGAAGTAAGTTGGCCGCAGTGTTATCACTCATGGTTATGGCAGCACTGCATAATTCTCTTACTGTCATG
CCATCCGTAAGATGCTTTTCTGTGACTGGTGAGTACTCAACCAAGTCATTCTGAGAATAGTGTATGCGGC
GACCGAGTTGCTCTTGCCCGGCGTCAATACGGGATAATACCGCGCCACATAGCAGAACTTTAAAAGTGCT
CATCATTGGAAAACGTTCTTCGGGGCGAAAACTCTCAAGGATCTTACCGCTGTTGAGATCCAGTTCGATG
TAACCCACTCGTGCACCCAACTGATCTTCAGCATCTTTTACTTTCACCAGCGTTTCTGGGTGAGCAAAAA
CAGGAAGGCAAAATGCCGCAAAAAAGGGAATAAGGGCGACACGGAAATGTTGAATACTCATACTCTTCCT
TTTTCAATATTATTGAAGCATTTATCAGGGTTATTGTCTCATGAGCGGATACATATTTGAATGTATTTAG
AAAAATAAACAAATAGGGGTTCCGCGCACATTTCCCCGAAAAGTGCCACCTGACGTC
