Features (pLannotate 1.2.2; 22 found; start..end, strand, type, name):
     19..71      -  misc_feature   bom (fragment): basis of mobility region from pBR322
    226..605     +  enhancer       CMV enhancer: human cytomegalovirus immediate early enhancer
    606..809     +  promoter       CMV promoter: human cytomegalovirus (CMV) immediate early promoter
    811..830     +  promoter       PLtetO-1 promoter (fragment): modified phage lambda PL promoter with tet operator sites (Lutz and Bujard, 1997)
    832..851     +  promoter       PLtetO-1 promoter (fragment): modified phage lambda PL promoter with tet operator sites (Lutz and Bujard, 1997)
    859..892     +  promoter       TRE3GV promoter (fragment): 3rd-generation Tet-responsive promoter that can be activated by binding of Tet-On® 3G, optimized for retroviral and lentiviral vectors
    981..1697    +  CDS            mClover3: mClover3 is a basic (constitutively fluorescent) green/yellow fluorescent protein published in 2016, derived from Aequorea victoria. It is reported to be a rapidly-maturing monomer with high acid sensitivity.
   1704..1720    +  CDS            TEV site (fragment): tobacco etch virus (TEV) protease recognition and cleavage site
   1852..2076    +  polyA_signal   bGH poly(A) signal: bovine growth hormone polyadenylation signal
   2080..2101    +  promoter       SV40 promoter (fragment): SV40 enhancer and early promoter
   2122..2355    +  rep_origin     f1 ori (fragment) (sequence partly withheld): f1 bacteriophage origin of replication; arrow indicates direction of (+) strand synthesis
   2360..2407    +  protein_bind   FRT: FLP-mediated recombination occurs in the 8-bp core sequence TCTAGAAA (Turan and Bode, 2011). FLP recombinase from the Saccharomyces cerevisiae 2μ plasmid
   2415..3437    +  CDS            HygR: aminoglycoside phosphotransferase from E. coli; aph(4)-Ia; confers resistance to hygromycin
   3447..3572    +  CDS            ble (fragment): BLE_KLEPN - Experimental evidence at protein level: Swiss-Prot protein existence level 1. Binding protein with a strong affinity to the bleomycin family of antibiotics. Binds to CL990; an antimitotic-antibiotic compound. From Klebsiella pneumoniae.
   3567..3688    +  polyA_signal   SV40 poly(A) signal: SV40 polyadenylation signal
   3761..3777    -  protein_bind   lac operator: The lac repressor binds to the lac operator to inhibit transcription in E. coli. This inhibition can be relieved by adding lactose or isopropyl-β-D-thiogalactopyranoside (IPTG). lac repressor encoded by lacI
   3785..3815    -  promoter       lac promoter: promoter for the E. coli lac operon
   3830..3851    -  protein_bind   CAP binding site: CAP binding activates transcription in the presence of cAMP. E. coli catabolite activator protein
   3864..3956    -  CDS            lacI (fragment): lac repressor; lacI; The lac repressor binds to the lac operator to inhibit transcription in E. coli. This inhibition can be relieved by adding lactose or isopropyl-β-D-thiogalactopyranoside (IPTG).
   4139..4727    -  rep_origin     ori: high-copy-number ColE1/pMB1/pBR322/pUC origin of replication
   4898..5758    -  CDS            AmpR: β-lactamase; bla; confers resistance to ampicillin, carbenicillin, and related antibiotics
   5759..5863    -  promoter       AmpR promoter: bla
>Addgene plasmid #105778 | pKK-mClover3-TEV | addgene full sequence | sequence record 203367 | Addgene NGS Result
GGAGATCTCCCGATCCCCTATGGTGCACTCTCAGTACAATCTGCTCTGATGCCGCATAGTTAAGCCAGTA
TCTGCTCCCTGCTTGTGTGTTGGAGGTCGCTGAGTAGTGCGCGAGCAAAATTTAAGCTACAACAAGGCAA
GGCTTGACCGACAATTGCATGAAGAATCTGCTTAGGGTTAGGCGTTTTGCGCTGCTTCGCGATGTACGGG
CCAGATATACGCGTTGACATTGATTATTGACTAGTTATTAATAGTAATCAATTACGGGGTCATTAGTTCA
TAGCCCATATATGGAGTTCCGCGTTACATAACTTACGGTAAATGGCCCGCCTGGCTGACCGCCCAACGAC
CCCCGCCCATTGACGTCAATAATGACGTATGTTCCCATAGTAACGCCAATAGGGACTTTCCATTGACGTC
AATGGGTGGAGTATTTACGGTAAACTGCCCACTTGGCAGTACATCAAGTGTATCATATGCCAAGTACGCC
CCCTATTGACGTCAATGACGGTAAATGGCCCGCCTGGCATTATGCCCAGTACATGACCTTATGGGACTTT
CCTACTTGGCAGTACATCTACGTATTAGTCATCGCTATTACCATGGTGATGCGGTTTTGGCAGTACATCA
ATGGGCGTGGATAGCGGTTTGACTCACGGGGATTTCCAAGTCTCCACCCCATTGACGTCAATGGGAGTTT
GTTTTGGCACCAAAATCAACGGGACTTTCCAAAATGTCGTAACAACTCCGCCCCATTGACGCAAATGGGC
GGTAGGCGTGTACGGTGGGAGGTCTATATAAGCAGAGCTCTCCCTATCAGTGATAGAGATCTCCCTATCA
GTGATAGAGATCGTCGACGAGCTCGTTTAGTGAACCGTCAGATCGCCTGGAGACGCCATCCACGCTGTTT
TGACCTCCATAGAAGACACCGGGACCGATCCAGCCTCCGGACTCTGGCGTTTAAACTTAAGCTTGGTACC
ATGGTGAGCAAGGGCGAGGAGCTGTTCACCGGGGTGGTGCCCATCCTGGTCGAGCTGGACGGCGACGTAA
ACGGCCACAAGTTCAGCGTCCGCGGCGAGGGCGAGGGCGATGCCACCAACGGCAAGCTGACCCTGAAGTT
CATCTGCACCACCGGCAAGCTGCCCGTGCCCTGGCCCACCCTCGTGACCACCTTCGGCTACGGCGTGGCC
TGCTTCAGCCGCTACCCCGACCACATGAAGCAGCACGACTTCTTCAAGTCCGCCATGCCCGAAGGCTACG
TCCAGGAGCGCACCATCTCTTTCAAGGACGACGGTACCTACAAGACCCGCGCCGAGGTGAAGTTCGAGGG
CGACACCCTGGTGAACCGCATCGAGCTGAAGGGCATCGACTTCAAGGAGGACGGCAACATCCTGGGGCAC
AAGCTGGAGTACAACTTCAACAGCCACTACGTCTATATCACGGCCGACAAGCAGAAGAACTGCATCAAGG
CTAACTTCAAGATCCGCCACAACGTTGAGGACGGCAGCGTGCAGCTCGCCGACCACTACCAGCAGAACAC
CCCCATCGGCGACGGCCCCGTGCTGCTGCCCGACAACCACTACCTGAGCCATCAGTCCAAGCTGAGCAAA
GACCCCAACGAGAAGCGCGATCACATGGTCCTGCTGGAGTTCGTGACCGCCGCCGGGATTACACATGGCA
TGGACGAGCTGTACAAGGGATCCGAAAACCTGTACTTCCAAGGAACCGGTGGTCACCTGTACAATCGATC
CTGCAGGAGCTAGCGAGAATTTGTATTTTCAGGGTGATATCCAGCACAGTGGCGGCCGCTCGAGTCTAGA
GGGCCCGTTTAAACCCGCTGATCAGCCTCGACTGTGCCTTCTAGTTGCCAGCCATCTGTTGTTTGCCCCT
CCCCCGTGCCTTCCTTGACCCTGGAAGGTGCCACTCCCACTGTCCTTTCCTAATAAAATGAGGAAATTGC
ATCGCATTGTCTGAGTAGGTGTCATTCTATTCTGGGGGGTGGGGTGGGGCAGGACAGCAAGGGGGAGGAT
TGGGAAGACAATAGCAGGCATGCTGGGGATGCGGTGGGCTCTATGGCTTCTGAGGCGGAAAGAACCAGCT
GGGGCTCTAGGGGGTATCCCC
[124 nt withheld, positions 2122-2245]
C
[91 nt withheld, positions 2247-2337]
AGGGTGATGGTTCACGTACCTAGAAGTTCCTATTCCGAAGTTCCTATTCTCTAGAAAGTATAGGAACTTC
CTTGGCCAAAAAGCCTGAACTCACCGCGACGTCTGTCGAGAAGTTTCTGATCGAAAAGTTCGACAGCGTC
TCCGACCTGATGCAGCTCTCGGAGGGCGAAGAATCTCGTGCTTTCAGCTTCGATGTAGGAGGGCGTGGAT
ATGTCCTGCGGGTAAATAGCTGCGCCGATGGTTTCTACAAAGATCGTTATGTTTATCGGCACTTTGCATC
GGCCGCGCTCCCGATTCCGGAAGTGCTTGACATTGGGGAATTCAGCGAGAGCCTGACCTATTGCATCTCC
CGCCGTGCACAGGGTGTCACGTTGCAAGACCTGCCTGAAACCGAACTGCCCGCTGTTCTGCAGCCGGTCG
CGGAGGCCATGGATGCGATCGCTGCGGCCGATCTTAGCCAGACGAGCGGGTTCGGCCCATTCGGACCGCA
AGGAATCGGTCAATACACTACATGGCGTGATTTCATATGCGCGATTGCTGATCCCCATGTGTATCACTGG
CAAACTGTGATGGACGACACCGTCAGTGCGTCCGTCGCGCAGGCTCTCGATGAGCTGATGCTTTGGGCCG
AGGACTGCCCCGAAGTCCGGCACCTCGTGCACGCGGATTTCGGCTCCAACAATGTCCTGACGGACAATGG
CCGCATAACAGCGGTCATTGACTGGAGCGAGGCGATGTTCGGGGATTCCCAATACGAGGTCGCCAACATC
TTCTTCTGGAGGCCGTGGTTGGCTTGTATGGAGCAGCAGACGCGCTACTTCGAGCGGAGGCATCCGGAGC
TTGCAGGATCGCCGCGGCTCCGGGCGTATATGCTCCGCATTGGTCTTGACCAACTCTATCAGAGCTTGGT
TGACGGCAATTTCGATGATGCAGCTTGGGCGCAGGGTCGATGCGACGCAATCGTCCGATCCGGAGCCGGG
ACTGTCGGGCGTACACAAATCGCCCGCAGAAGCGCGGCCGTCTGGACCGATGGCTGTGTAGAAGTACTCG
CCGATAGTGGAAACCGACGCCCCAGCACTCGTCCGAGGGCAAAGGAATAGCACGTACTACGAGATTTCGA
TTCCACCGCCGCCTTCTATGAAAGGTTGGGCTTCGGAATCGTTTTCCGGGACGCCGGCTGGATGATCCTC
CAGCGCGGGGATCTCATGCTGGAGTTCTTCGCCCACCCCAACTTGTTTATTGCAGCTTATAATGGTTACA
AATAAAGCAATAGCATCACAAATTTCACAAATAAAGCATTTTTTTCACTGCATTCTAGTTGTGGTTTGTC
CAAACTCATCAATGTATCTTATCATGTCTGTATACCGTCGACCTCTAGCTAGAGCTTGGCGTAATCATGG
TCATAGCTGTTTCCTGTGTGAAATTGTTATCCGCTCACAATTCCACACAACATACGAGCCGGAAGCATAA
AGTGTAAAGCCTGGGGTGCCTAATGAGTGAGCTAACTCACATTAATTGCGTTGCGCTCACTGCCCGCTTT
CCAGTCGGGAAACCTGTCGTGCCAGCTGCATTAATGAATCGGCCAACGCGCGGGGAGAGGCGGTTTGCGT
ATTGGGCGCTCTTCCGCTTCCTCGCTCACTGACTCGCTGCGCTCGGTCGTTCGGCTGCGGCGAGCGGTAT
CAGCTCACTCAAAGGCGGTAATACGGTTATCCACAGAATCAGGGGATAACGCAGGAAAGAACATGTGAGC
AAAAGGCCAGCAAAAGGCCAGGAACCGTAAAAAGGCCGCGTTGCTGGCGTTTTTCCATAGGCTCCGCCCC
CCTGACGAGCATCACAAAAATCGACGCTCAAGTCAGAGGTGGCGAAACCCGACAGGACTATAAAGATACC
AGGCGTTTCCCCCTGGAAGCTCCCTCGTGCGCTCTCCTGTTCCGACCCTGCCGCTTACCGGATACCTGTC
CGCCTTTCTCCCTTCGGGAAGCGTGGCGCTTTCTCATAGCTCACGCTGTAGGTATCTCAGTTCGGTGTAG
GTCGTTCGCTCCAAGCTGGGCTGTGTGCACGAACCCCCCGTTCAGCCCGACCGCTGCGCCTTATCCGGTA
ACTATCGTCTTGAGTCCAACCCGGTAAGACACGACTTATCGCCACTGGCAGCAGCCACTGGTAACAGGAT
TAGCAGAGCGAGGTATGTAGGCGGTGCTACAGAGTTCTTGAAGTGGTGGCCTAACTACGGCTACACTAGA
AGAACAGTATTTGGTATCTGCGCTCTGCTGAAGCCAGTTACCTTCGGAAAAAGAGTTGGTAGCTCTTGAT
CCGGCAAACAAACCACCGCTGGTAGCGGTGGTTTTTTTGTTTGCAAGCAGCAGATTACGCGCAGAAAAAA
AGGATCTCAAGAAGATCCTTTGATCTTTTCTACGGGGTCTGACGCTCAGTGGAACGAAAACTCACGTTAA
GGGATTTTGGTCATGAGATTATCAAAAAGGATCTTCACCTAGATCCTTTTAAATTAAAAATGAAGTTTTA
AATCAATCTAAAGTATATATGAGTAAACTTGGTCTGACAGTTACCAATGCTTAATCAGTGAGGCACCTAT
CTCAGCGATCTGTCTATTTCGTTCATCCATAGTTGCCTGACTCCCCGTCGTGTAGATAACTACGATACGG
GAGGGCTTACCATCTGGCCCCAGTGCTGCAATGATACCGCGAGACCCACGCTCACCGGCTCCAGATTTAT
CAGCAATAAACCAGCCAGCCGGAAGGGCCGAGCGCAGAAGTGGTCCTGCAACTTTATCCGCCTCCATCCA
GTCTATTAATTGTTGCCGGGAAGCTAGAGTAAGTAGTTCGCCAGTTAATAGTTTGCGCAACGTTGTTGCC
ATTGCTACAGGCATCGTGGTGTCACGCTCGTCGTTTGGTATGGCTTCATTCAGCTCCGGTTCCCAACGAT
CAAGGCGAGTTACATGATCCCCCATGTTGTGCAAAAAAGCGGTTAGCTCCTTCGGTCCTCCGATCGTTGT
CAGAAGTAAGTTGGCCGCAGTGTTATCACTCATGGTTATGGCAGCACTGCATAATTCTCTTACTGTCATG
CCATCCGTAAGATGCTTTTCTGTGACTGGTGAGTACTCAACCAAGTCATTCTGAGAATAGTGTATGCGGC
GACCGAGTTGCTCTTGCCCGGCGTCAATACGGGATAATACCGCGCCACATAGCAGAACTTTAAAAGTGCT
CATCATTGGAAAACGTTCTTCGGGGCGAAAACTCTCAAGGATCTTACCGCTGTTGAGATCCAGTTCGATG
TAACCCACTCGTGCACCCAACTGATCTTCAGCATCTTTTACTTTCACCAGCGTTTCTGGGTGAGCAAAAA
CAGGAAGGCAAAATGCCGCAAAAAAGGGAATAAGGGCGACACGGAAATGTTGAATACTCATACTCTTCCT
TTTTCAATATTATTGAAGCATTTATCAGGGTTATTGTCTCATGAGCGGATACATATTTGAATGTATTTAG
AAAAATAAACAAATAGGGGTTCCGCGCACATTTCCCCGAAAAGTGCCACCTGACGTCGACGGATCG
